>Addgene plasmid #206392 | pET28 mePOU-POU | addgene full sequence | sequence record 409992 | Addgene NGS Result
TGGCGAATGGG
[124 nt withheld, positions 12-135]
C
[91 nt withheld, positions 137-227]
A
[49 nt withheld, positions 229-277]
CCTTTGACGTTGGAGTCCACGTTCTTT
[37 nt withheld, positions 305-341]
ACCCTATCTCGGTCTATTCTTTTGATTTATAAGGGATTTTGCCGATTTCGGCCTATTGGTTAAAAAATGA
GCTGATTTAACAAAAATTTAACGCGAATTTTAACAAAATATTAACGCTTACAATTTAGGTGGCACTTTTC
GGGGAAATGTGCGCGGAACCCCTATTTGTTTATTTTTCTAAATACATTCAAATATGTATCCGCTCATGAA
TTAATTCTTAGAAAAACTCATCGAGCATCAAATGAAACTGCAATTTATTCATATCAGGATTATCAATACC
ATATTTTTGAAAAAGCCGTTTCTGTAATGAAGGAGAAAACTCACCGAGGCAGTTCCATAGGATGGCAAGA
TCCTGGTATCGGTCTGCGATTCCGACTCGTCCAACATCAATACAACCTATTAATTTCCCCTCGTCAAAAA
TAAGGTTATCAAGTGAGAAATCACCATGAGTGACGACTGAATCCGGTGAGAATGGCAAAAGTTTATGCAT
TTCTTTCCAGACTTGTTCAACAGGCCAGCCATTACGCTCGTCATCAAAATCACTCGCATCAACCAAACCG
TTATTCATTCGTGATTGCGCCTGAGCGAGACGAAATACGCGATCGCTGTTAAAAGGACAATTACAAACAG
GAATCGAATGCAACCGGCGCAGGAACACTGCCAGCGCATCAACAATATTTTCACCTGAATCAGGATATTC
TTCTAATACCTGGAATGCTGTTTTCCCGGGGATCGCAGTGGTGAGTAACCATGCATCATCAGGAGTACGG
ATAAAATGCTTGATGGTCGGAAGAGGCATAAATTCCGTCAGCCAGTTTAGTCTGACCATCTCATCTGTAA
CATCATTGGCAACGCTACCTTTGCCATGTTTCAGAAACAACTCTGGCGCATCGGGCTTCCCATACAATCG
ATAGATTGTCGCACCTGATTGCCCGACATTATCGCGAGCCCATTTATACCCATATAAATCAGCATCCATG
TTGGAATTTAATCGCGGCCTAGAGCAAGACGTTTCCCGTTGAATATGGCTCATAACACCCCTTGTATTAC
TGTTTATGTAAGCAGACAGTTTTATTGTTCATGACCAAAATCCCTTAACGTGAGTTTTCGTTCCACTGAG
CGTCAGACCCCGTAGAAAAGATCAAAGGATCTTCTTGAGATCCTTTTTTTCTGCGCGTAATCTGCTGCTT
GCAAACAAAAAAACCACCGCTACCAGCGGTGGTTTGTTTGCCGGATCAAGAGCTACCAACTCTTTTTCCG
AAGGTAACTGGCTTCAGCAGAGCGCAGATACCAAATACTGTCCTTCTAGTGTAGCCGTAGTTAGGCCACC
ACTTCAAGAACTCTGTAGCACCGCCTACATACCTCGCTCTGCTAATCCTGTTACCAGTGGCTGCTGCCAG
TGGCGATAAGTCGTGTCTTACCGGGTTGGACTCAAGACGATAGTTACCGGATAAGGCGCAGCGGTCGGGC
TGAACGGGGGGTTCGTGCACACAGCCCAGCTTGGAGCGAACGACCTACACCGAACTGAGATACCTACAGC
GTGAGCTATGAGAAAGCGCCACGCTTCCCGAAGGGAGAAAGGCGGACAGGTATCCGGTAAGCGGCAGGGT
CGGAACAGGAGAGCGCACGAGGGAGCTTCCAGGGGGAAACGCCTGGTATCTTTATAGTCCTGTCGGGTTT
CGCCACCTCTGACTTGAGCGTCGATTTTTGTGATGCTCGTCAGGGGGGCGGAGCCTATGGAAAAACGCCA
GCAACGCGGCCTTTTTACGGTTCCTGGCCTTTTGCTGGCCTTTTGCTCACATGTTCTTTCCTGCGTTATC
CCCTGATTCTGTGGATAACCGTATTACCGCCTTTGAGTGAGCTGATACCGCTCGCCGCAGCCGAACGACC
GAGCGCAGCGAGTCAGTGAGCGAGGAAGCGGAAGAGCGCCTGATGCGGTATTTTCTCCTTACGCATCTGT
GCGGTATTTCACACCGCAATGGTGCACTCTCAGTACAATCTGCTCTGATGCCGCATAGTTAAGCCAGTAT
ACACTCCGCTATCGCTACGTGACTGGGTCATGGCTGCGCCCCGACACCCGCCAACACCCGCTGACGCGCC
CTGACGGGCTTGTCTGCTCCCGGCATCCGCTTACAGACAAGCTGTGACCGTCTCCGGGAGCTGCATGTGT
CAGAGGTTTTCACCGTCATCACCGAAACGCGCGAGGCAGCTGCGGTAAAGCTCATCAGCGTGGTCGTGAA
GCGATTCACAGATGTCTGCCTGTTCATCCGCGTCCAGCTCGTTGAGTTTCTCCAGAAGCGTTAATGTCTG
GCTTCTGATAAAGCGGGCCATGTTAAGGGCGGTTTTTTCCTGTTTGGTCACTGATGCCTCCGTGTAAGGG
GGATTTCTGTTCATGGGGGTAATGATACCGATGAAACGAGAGAGGATGCTCACGATACGGGTTACTGATG
ATGAACATGCCCGGTTACTGGAACGTTGTGAGGGTAAACAACTGGCGGTATGGATGCGGCGGGACCAGAG
AAAAATCACTCAGGGTCAATGCCAGCGCTTCGTTAATACAGATGTAGGTGTTCCACAGGGTAGCCAGCAG
CATCCTGCGATGCAGATCCGGAACATAATGGTGCAGGGCGCTGACTTCCGCGTTTCCAGACTTTACGAAA
CACGGAAACCGAAGACCATTCATGTTGTTGCTCAGGTCGCAGACGTTTTGCAGCAGCAGTCGCTTCACGT
TCGCTCGCGTATCGGTGATTCATTCTGCTAACCAGTAAGGCAACCCCGCCAGCCTAGCCGGGTCCTCAAC
GACAGGAGCACGATCATGCGCACCCGTGGGGCCGCCATGCCGGCGATAATGGCCTGCTTCTCGCCGAAAC
GTTTGGTGGCGGGACCAGTGACGAAGGCTTGAGCGAGGGCGTGCAAGATTCCGAATACCGCAAGCGACAG
GCCGATCATCGTCGCGCTCCAGCGAAAGCGGTCCTCGCCGAAAATGACCCAGAGCGCTGCCGGCACCTGT
CCTACGAGTTGCATGATAAAGAAGACAGTCATAAGTGCGGCGACGATAGTCATGCCCCGCGCCCACCGGA
AGGAGCTGACTGGGTTGAAGGCTCTCAAGGGCATCGGTCGAGATCCCGGTGCCTAATGAGTGAGCTAACT
TACATTAATTGCGTTGCGCTCACTGCCCGCTTTCCAGTCGGGAAACCTGTCGTGCCAGCTGCATTAATGA
ATCGGCCAACGCGCGGGGAGAGGCGGTTTGCGTATTGGGCGCCAGGGTGGTTTTTCTTTTCACCAGTGAG
ACGGGCAACAGCTGATTGCCCTTCACCGCCTGGCCCTGAGAGAGTTGCAGCAAGCGGTCCACGCTGGTTT
GCCCCAGCAGGCGAAAATCCTGTTTGATGGTGGTTAACGGCGGGATATAACATGAGCTGTCTTCGGTATC
GTCGTATCCCACTACCGAGATATCCGCACCAACGCGCAGCCCGGACTCGGTAATGGCGCGCATTGCGCCC
AGCGCCATCTGATCGTTGGCAACCAGCATCGCAGTGGGAACGATGCCCTCATTCAGCATTTGCATGGTTT
GTTGAAAACCGGACATGGCACTCCAGTCGCCTTCCCGTTCCGCTATCGGCTGAATTTGATTGCGAGTGAG
ATATTTATGCCAGCCAGCCAGACGCAGACGCGCCGAGACAGAACTTAATGGGCCCGCTAACAGCGCGATT
TGCTGGTGACCCAATGCGACCAGATGCTCCACGCCCAGTCGCGTACCGTCTTCATGGGAGAAAATAATAC
TGTTGATGGGTGTCTGGTCAGAGACATCAAGAAATAACGCCGGAACATTAGTGCAGGCAGCTTCCACAGC
AATGGCATCCTGGTCATCCAGCGGATAGTTAATGATCAGCCCACTGACGCGTTGCGCGAGAAGATTGTGC
ACCGCCGCTTTACAGGCTTCGACGCCGCTTCGTTCTACCATCGACACCACCACGCTGGCACCCAGTTGAT
CGGCGCGAGATTTAATCGCCGCGACAATTTGCGACGGCGCGTGCAGGGCCAGACTGGAGGTGGCAACGCC
AATCAGCAACGACTGTTTGCCCGCCAGTTGTTGTGCCACGCGGTTGGGAATGTAATTCAGCTCCGCCATC
GCCGCTTCCACTTTTTCCCGCGTTTTCGCAGAAACGTGGCTGGCCTGGTTCACCACGCGGGAAACGGTCT
GATAAGAGACACCGGCATACTCTGCGACATCGTATAACGTTACTGGTTTCACATTCACCACCCTGAATTG
ACTCTCTTCCGGGCGCTATCATGCCATACCGCGAAAGGTTTTGCGCCATTCGATGGTGTCCGGGATCTCG
ACGCTCTCCCTTATGCGACTCCTGCATTAGGAAGCAGCCCAGTAGTAGGTTGAGGCCGTTGAGCACCGCC
GCCGCAAGGAATGGTGCATGCAAGGAGATGGCGCCCAACAGTCCCCCGGCCACGGGGCCTGCCACCATAC
CCACGCCGAAACAAGCGCTCATGAGCCCGAAGTGGCGAGCCCGATCTTCCCCATCGGTGATGTCGGCGAT
ATAGGCGCCAGCAACCGCACCTGTGGCGCCGGTGATGCCGGCCACGATGCGTCCGGCGTAGAGGATCGAG
ATCTCGATCCCGCGAAATTAATACGACTCACTATAGGGGAATTGTGAGCGGATAACAATTCCCCTCTAGA
AATAATTTTGTTTAACTTTAAGAAGGAGATATACCATGGGCAGCAGCCATCATCATCATCATCACAGCAG
CGGCCTGGTGCCGCGCGGCAGCCATATGCCCGAGGAGTCCCAGGACATGAAAGCCCTGCAGAAGGAGCTA
GAACAGTTCGCTAAGCTGCTGAAGCAGAAGAGGATCAGGTTGGGGTACACCCAGGCCGACGTGGGGCTCA
CCCTGGGCGTTCTCTTTGGAAAGGTGTTCAGCCAGACCACCATCTGTCGCTTCGAGGCCTTGCAGCTCAG
CCTTAAGAACATGTGTAAGCTGCGGCCCCTGCTGGAGAAGTGGGTGGAGGAAGCCGACAACAATCCGAAC
CTTCAGGAGATATGCAAATCGGAGACCCTGGTGCAGGCCCGGAAGAGAAAGCGAACGTCCATCGAGGTGA
GCGTCAAGGGGGCTCTGGAGAGCCATTTCCTCAAATGCCCTAAGCCCTCGGCCCAGGAGATCACCTCCCT
CGCGGACAGCTTACAGCTGGAGAAGGAGGTGGTGCGAGTATGGTTCTGTAACAGGCGCCAGAAGGGCAAA
AGATCAAGTATTGAGTATTCCCAACGAGAATGACTCGAGCACCACCACCACCACCACTGAGATCCGGCTG
CTAACAAAGCCCGAAAGGAAGCTGAGTTGGCTGCTGCCACCGCTGAGCAATAACTAGCATAACCCCTTGG
GGCCTCTAAACGGGTCTTGAGGGGTTTTTTGCTGAAAGGAGGAACTATATCCGGAT
Features (pLannotate 1.2.2; 21 found; start..end, strand, type, name):
     12..440     +  rep_origin     f1 ori (sequence partly withheld): f1 bacteriophage origin of replication; arrow indicates direction of (+) strand synthesis
    493..550     +  promoter       AmpR promoter (fragment): bla
    559..1374    -  CDS            KanR: aminoglycoside phosphotransferase; aph(3')-Ia; confers resistance to kanamycin in bacteria or G418 (Geneticin®) in eukaryotes
   1496..2084    +  rep_origin     ori: high-copy-number ColE1/pMB1/pBR322/pUC origin of replication
   2270..2409    -  misc_feature   bom: basis of mobility region from pBR322
   2511..2702    -  CDS            rop: Rop protein, which maintains plasmids at low copy number; rop
   2719..3099    +  CDS            YPB1_ECOLX: Protein predicted: Swiss-Prot protein existence level 4. From Escherichia coli.
   3171..3462    -  CDS            TcR (fragment): tetracycline efflux protein; tet; confers resistance to tetracycline
   3477..3498    -  protein_bind   CAP binding site: CAP binding activates transcription in the presence of cAMP. E. coli catabolite activator protein
   3511..4593    -  CDS            lacI: lac repressor; lacI; The lac repressor binds to the lac operator to inhibit transcription in E. coli. This inhibition can be relieved by adding lactose or isopropyl-β-D-thiogalactopyranoside (IPTG).
   4594..4671    -  promoter       lacI promoter: lacI
   4679..4958    -  CDS            TcR (fragment): tetracycline efflux protein; tet; confers resistance to tetracycline
   4980..4998    +  promoter       T7 promoter: promoter for bacteriophage T7 RNA polymerase
   4999..5023    +  protein_bind   lac operator: The lac repressor binds to the lac operator to inhibit transcription in E. coli. This inhibition can be relieved by adding lactose or isopropyl-β-D-thiogalactopyranoside (IPTG). lac repressor encoded by lacI
   5038..5060    +  RBS            RBS: efficient ribosome binding site from bacteriophage T7 gene 10 (Olins and Rangwala, 1989)
   5079..5095    +  CDS            capTEV™ (fragment): composite tag for in vivo biotinylation, TEV protease cleavage, and 6xHis tagging
   5106..5123    +  CDS            thrombin site: thrombin recognition and cleavage site
   5130..5621    +  CDS            Pou5f1 (fragment): PO5F1_MOUSE - Also known as Oct-3, Oct-4, Otf-3, Otf3. Experimental evidence at protein level: Swiss-Prot protein existence level 1. Transcription factor that binds to the octamer motif (5'- ATTTGCAT-3') (PubMed:1972777, PubMed:1690859, PubMed:1967980, PubMed:17525163, PubMed:23376973). Forms a trimeric complex with SOX2 or SOX15 on DNA and controls the expression of a number of genes involved in embryonic development such as YES1, FGF4, UTF1 and ZFP206 (PubMed:15863505, PubMed:17097055, PubMed:17496161, PubMed:19740739). Critical for early embryogenesis and for embryonic stem cell pluripotenc
   5631..5648    +  CDS            9xHis (fragment): 9xHis affinity tag
   5658..5707    +  CDS            SET1 (fragment): solubility-enhancement tag derived from T7 phage gene 10B
   5715..5762    +  terminator     T7 terminator: transcription terminator for bacteriophage T7 RNA polymerase
