[The description below was written by a language model from this plasmid's Addgene catalogue record and pLannotate feature annotations shown in this document.]
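Description:
pET28 mePOU-POU is a bacterial expression plasmid built on the pET28a backbone for producing the isolated POU DNA-binding domain of ePOU, an engineered mouse POU-family reprogramming factor, as a His-tagged protein for purification. The sequenced record is about 5.8 kb. It replicates in E. coli from a pBR322/ColE1-type origin accompanied by the bom site and the rop gene, consistent with the low copy number stated in the catalogue, and is selected with kanamycin through an aminoglycoside phosphotransferase gene. An f1 phage origin is also present. The short tetracycline-resistance fragments and the predicted E. coli ORF flagged by the annotation are pBR322-derived backbone remnants, not functional markers.

Expression is driven by the standard pET cassette: a T7 promoter followed by a lac operator and the T7 gene 10 ribosome binding site, with a plasmid-borne lacI gene supplying repressor. Transcription therefore depends on a host that provides T7 RNA polymerase and is induced with IPTG, ending at the T7 terminator. The coding region begins with a short tag sequence (called as a fragment of a composite His-containing tag, corresponding to the N-terminal 6xHis listed in the record) and a thrombin cleavage site that would allow tag removal. This is followed by an insert of roughly 490 bp that the annotation matches to mouse Pou5f1 (Oct4), in keeping with a construct restricted to the POU domain. A second His-coding stretch lies downstream of the insert, as in pET28a, but the record does not state whether it is in frame and translated. The cloning sites used are also not recorded. The purified domain suits in vitro DNA-binding or biochemical studies.
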