Addgene plasmid #206392: pET28 mePOU-POU
Purpose: Expresses the DNA binding domain of the ePOU with a 6xHis tag for protein purification
Depositing lab: Ralf Jauch. Depositing organization: University of Hong Kong. Publication: Directed Evolution of an Enhanced POU Reprogramming Factor for Cell Fate Engineering. Tan DS, Chen Y, Gao Y, Bednarz A, Wei Y, Malik V, Ho DH, Weng M, Ho SY, Srivastava Y, Velychko S, Yang X, Fan L, Kim J, Graumann J, Stormo GD, Braun T, Yan J, Scholer HR, Jauch R. Mol Biol Evol. 2021 Jun 25;38(7):2854-2868. doi: 10.1093/molbev/msab075. PubMed 33720298.
Backbone
  Vector backbone: pET28a
  Backbone size w/o insert (bp): 5369
  Vector type: Bacterial Expression
Growth in bacteria
  Bacterial resistance: Kanamycin, 50 μg/mL
  Growth temperature: 37°C
  Growth strain: DH5alpha
  Copy number: Low Copy
Gene/Insert
  Gene/Insert name: ePOU
  Species: M. musculus (mouse)
  Mutation: POU DNA binding domain only
  Tag / fusion protein: 6xHis (N terminal on insert)
  Cloning method: Restriction Enzyme; 5′ cloning site unknown (unknown if destroyed)
Terms and licenses: Academic/Nonprofit Terms; Industry Terms: Not Available to Industry
How to cite: pET28 mePOU-POU was a gift from Ralf Jauch (Addgene plasmid # 206392 ; http://n2t.net/addgene:206392 ; RRID:Addgene_206392)
